>Addgene plasmid #136373 | pYPQ141-ZmUbi-RZ-Aa1.2 | depositor full sequence | sequence record 263170 | pYPQ141-ZmUbi-RZ-Aa1.2 sequence 5117 bps
TTTCCCAGTCACGACGTTGTAAAACGACGGCCAGTCTTAAGCTCGGGCCCAAATAATGATTTTATTTTGA
CTGATAGTGACCTGTTCGTTGCAACAAATTGATGAGCAATGCTTTTTTATAATGCCAACTTTGTATACAA
AAGTTGCCCCATGGCGTTCCCTCTAGAGAGATAATGAGCATTGCATGTCTAAGTTATAAAAAATTACCAC
ATATTTTTTTTGTCACACTTGTTTGAAGTGCAGTTTATCTATCTTTATACATATATTTAAACTTTACTCT
ACGAATAATATAATCTATAGTACTACAATAATATCAGTGTTTTAGAGAATCATATAAATGAACAGTTAGA
CATGGTCTAAAGGACAATTGAGTATTTTGACAACAGGACTCTACAGTTTTATCTTTTTAGTGTGCATGTG
TTCTCCTTTTTTTTTGCAAATAGCTTCACCTATATAATACTTCATCCATTTTATTAGTACATCCATTTAG
GGTTTAGGGTTAATGGTTTTTATAGACTAATTTTTTTAGTACATCTATTTTATTCTATTTTAGCCTCTAA
ATTAAGAAAACTAAAACTCTATTTTAGTTTTTTTATTTAATAATTTAGATATAAAATAGAATAAAATAAA
GTGACTAAAAATTAAACAAATACCCTTTAAGAAATTAAAAAAACTAAGGAAACATTTTTCTTGTTTCGAG
TAGATAATGCCAGCCTGTTAAACGCCGTCGACGAGTCTAACGGACACCAACCAGCGAACCAGCAGCGTCG
CGTCGGGCCAAGCGAAGCAGACGGCACGGCATCTCTGTCGCTGCCTCTGGACCCCTCTCGAGAGTTCCGC
TCCACCGTTGGACTTGCTCCGCTGTCGGCATCCAGAAATTGCGTGGCGGAGCGGCAGACGTGAGCCGGCA
CGGCAGGCGGCCTCCTCCTCCTCTCACGGCACCGGCAGCTACGGGGGATTCCTTTCCCACCGCTCCTTCG
CTTTCCCTTCCTCGCCCGCCGTAATAAATAGACACCCCCTCCACACCCTCTTTCCCCAACCTCGTGTTGT
TCGGAGCGCACACACACACAACCAGATCTCCCCCAAATCCACCCGTCGGCACCTCCGCTTCAAGGTACGC
CGCTCGTCCTCCCCCCCCCCCCCCTCTCTACCTTCTCTAGATCGGCGTTCCGGTCCATGGTTAGGGCCCG
GTAGTTCTACTTCTGTTCATGTTTGTGTTAGATCCGTGTTTGTGTTAGATCCGTGCTGCTAGCGTTCGTA
CACGGATGCGACCTGTACGTCAGACACGTTCTGATTGCTAACTTGCCAGTGTTTCTCTTTGGGGAATCCT
GGGATGGCTCTAGCCGTTCCGCAGACGGGATCGATTTCATGATTTTTTTTGTTTCGTTGCATAGGGTTTG
GTTTGCCCTTTTCCTTTATTTCAATATATGCCGTGCACTTGTTTGTCGGGTCATCTTTTCATGCTTTTTT
TTGTCTTGGTTGTGATGATGTGGTCTGGTTGGGCGGTCGTTCTAGATCGGAGTAGAATTAATTCTGTTTC
AAACTACCTGGTGGATTTATTAATTTTGGATCTGTATGTGTGTGCCATACATATTCATAGTTACGAATTG
AAGATGATGGATGGAAATATCGATCTAGGATAGGTATACATGTTGATGCGGGTTTTACTGATGCATATAC
AGAGATGCTTTTTGTTCGCTTGGTTGTGATGATGTGGTGTGGTTGGGCGGTCGTTCATTCGTTCTAGATC
GGAGTAGAATACTGTTTCAAACTACCTGGTGTATTTATTAATTTTGGAACTGTATGTGTGTGTCATACAT
CTTCATAGTTACGAGTTTAAGATGGATGGAAATATCGATCTAGGATAGGTATACATGTTGATGTGGGTTT
TACTGATGCATATACATGATGGCATATGCAGCATCTATTCATATGCTCTAACCTTGAGTACCTATCTATT
ATAATAAACAAGTATGTTTTATAATTATTTTGATCTTGATATACTTGGATGATGGCATATGCAGCAGCTA
TATGTGGATTTTTTTAGCCCTGCCTTCATACGCTATTTATTTGCTTGGTACTGTTTCTTTTGTCGATGCT
CACCCTGTTGTTTGGTGTTACTTCTGCAGGGATCCAAATCTCTGATGAGTCCGTGAGGACGAAACGAGTA
AGCTCGTCAGATTTCTGTCTAAAGGACAGAATTTTTCAACGGGTGTGCCAATGGCCACTTTCCAGGTGGC
AAAGCCCGTTGAACTTCTCAAAAAGAACGCTCGCTCAGTGTTCTGACGTCGGATCACTGAGCGAGCGATC
TGAGAAGTGGCACGAGACGGAGCTCAGTCTGACCGCGGCGTCTCTGGCCGGCATGGTCCCAGCCTCCTCG
CTGGCGCCGGCTGGGCAACATGCTTCGGCATGGCGAATGGGACGGTACCCGGCCGGAATTCGACCCAGCT
TTCTTGTACAAAGTTGGCATTATAAAAAATAATTGCTCATCAATTTGTTGCAACGAACAGGTCACTATCA
GTCAAAATAAAATCATTATTTGCCATCCAGCTGATATCCCCTATAGTGAGTCGTATTACATGGTCATAGC
ATCCCCTATAGTGAGTCGTATTACATGGTCATAGCTGTTTCCTGGCAGCTCTGGCCCGTGTCTCAAAATC
TCTGATGTTACATTGCACAAGATAAAAATATATCATCATGCCTCCTCTGGACCAGCCAGGACAGAAATGC
CTCGACTTCGCTGCTGCCCAAGGTTGCCGGGTGACGCACACCGTGGAAACGGATGAAGGCACGAACCCAG
TGGACATAAGCCTGTTCGGTTCGTAAGCTGTAATGCAAGTAGCGTATGCGCTCACGCAACTGGTCCAGAA
CCTTGACCGAACGCAGCGGTGGTAACGGCGCAGTGGCGGTTTTCATGGCTTGTTATGACTGTTTTTTTGG
GGTACAGTCTATGCCTCGGGCATCCAAGCAGCAAGCGCGTTACGCCGTGGGTCGATGTTTGATGTTATGG
AGCAGCAACGATGTTACGCAGCAGGGCAGTCGCCCTAAAACAAAGTTAAACATCATGAGGGAAGCGGTGA
TCGCCGAAGTATCGACTCAACTATCAGAGGTAGTTGGCGTCATCGAGCGCCATCTCGAACCGACGTTGCT
GGCCGTACATTTGTACGGCTCCGCAGTGGATGGCGGCCTGAAGCCACACAGTGATATTGATTTGCTGGTT
ACGGTGACCGTAAGGCTTGATGAAACAACGCGGCGAGCTTTGATCAACGACCTTTTGGAAACTTCGGCTT
CCCCTGGAGAGAGCGAGATTCTCCGCGCTGTAGAAGTCACCATTGTTGTGCACGACGACATCATTCCGTG
GCGTTATCCAGCTAAGCGCGAACTGCAATTTGGAGAATGGCAGCGCAATGACATTCTTGCAGGTATCTTC
GAGCCAGCCACGATCGACATTGATCTGGCTATCTTGCTGACAAAAGCAAGAGAACATAGCGTTGCCTTGG
TAGGTCCAGCGGCGGAGGAACTCTTTGATCCGGTTCCTGAACAGGATCTATTTGAGGCGCTAAATGAAAC
CTTAACGCTATGGAACTCGCCGCCCGACTGGGCTGGCGATGAGCGAAATGTAGTGCTTACGTTGTCCCGC
ATTTGGTACAGCGCAGTAACCGGCAAAATCGCGCCGAAGGATGTCGCTGCCGACTGGGCAATGGAGCGCC
TGCCGGCCCAGTATCAGCCCGTCATACTTGAAGCTAGACAGGCTTATCTTGGACAAGAAGAAGATCGCTT
GGCCTCGCGCGCAGATCAGTTGGAAGAATTTGTCCACTACGTGAAAGGCGAGATCACCAAGGTAGTCGGC
AAATAACCCTCGAGCCACCCATGACCAAAATCCCTTAACGTGAGTTACGCGTCGTTCCACTGAGCGTCAG
ACCCCGTAGAAAAGATCAAAGGATCTTCTTGAGATCCTTTTTTTCTGCGCGTAATCTGCTGCTTGCAAAC
AAAAAAACCACCGCTACCAGCGGTGGTTTGTTTGCCGGATCAAGAGCTACCAACTCTTTTTCCGAAGGTA
ACTGGCTTCAGCAGAGCGCAGATACCAAATACTGTCCTTCTAGTGTAGCCGTAGTTAGGCCACCACTTCA
AGAACTCTGTAGCACCGCCTACATACCTCGCTCTGCTAATCCTGTTACCAGTGGCTGCTGCCAGTGGCGA
TAAGTCGTGTCTTACCGGGTTGGACTCAAGACGATAGTTACCGGATAAGGCGCAGCGGTCGGGCTGAACG
GGGGGTTCGTGCACACAGCCCAGCTTGGAGCGAACGACCTACACCGAACTGAGATACCTACAGCGTGAGC
ATTGAGAAAGCGCCACGCTTCCCGAAGGGAGAAAGGCGGACAGGTATCCGGTAAGCGGCAGGGTCGGAAC
AGGAGAGCGCACGAGGGAGCTTCCAGGGGGAAACGCCTGGTATCTTTATAGTCCTGTCGGGTTTCGCCAC
CTCTGACTTGAGCGTCGATTTTTGTGATGCTCGTCAGGGGGGCGGAGCCTATGGAAAAACGCCAGCAACG
CGGCCTTTTTACGGTTCCTGGCCTTTTGCTGGCCTTTTGCTCACATGTTCTTTCCTGCGTTATCCCCTGA
TTCTGTGGATAACCGTATTACCGCCTTTGAGTGAGCTGATACCGCTCGCCGCAGCCGAACGACCGAGCGC
AGCGAGTCAGTGAGCGAGGAAGCGGAAGAGCGCCCAATACGCAAACCGCCTCTCCCCGCGCGTTGGCCGA
TTCATTAATGCAGCTGGCACGACAGGTTTCCCGACTGGAAAGCGGGCAGTGAGCGCAACGCAATTAATAC
GCGTACCGCTCGCCAGGAAGAGTTTGTAGAAACGCAAAAAGGCCATCCGTCAGGATGGCCTTCTGCTTAG
TTTGATGCCTGGCAGTTTATGGCGGGCGTCCTGCCCGCCACCCTCCGGGCCGTTGCTTCACAACGTTCAA
ATCCGCTCCCGGCGGATTTGTCCTACTCAGGAGAGCGTTCACCGACAAACAACAGATAAAACGAAAGGCC
CAGTCTTCCGACTGAGCCTTTCGTTTTATTTGATGCCTGGCAGTTCCCTACTCTCGCGTTAACGCTTGCA
TGGATGT
Features (pLannotate 1.2.2; 14 found; start..end, strand, type, name):
     51..146     +  protein_bind   attL5: mutant version of attL; recombination site for the Gateway® LR reaction LR Clonase™
    167..2129    +  promoter       Ubi promoter: maize polyubiquitin gene promoter
   2141..2165    +  misc_RNA       sTRSV HHRz (fragment): hammerhead ribozyme from the tobacco ringspot virus satellite RNA (Khvorova et al., 2003)
   2443..2542    -  protein_bind   attL2: mutant version of attL; recombination site for the Gateway® LR reaction LR Clonase™
   2560..2578    -  promoter       T7 promoter: promoter for bacteriophage T7 RNA polymerase
   2595..2613    -  promoter       T7 promoter: promoter for bacteriophage T7 RNA polymerase
   2803..2826    +  promoter       Pc promoter (fragment): intI1 (promoter lies within the coding sequence); class 1 integron promoter
   3002..3058    +  CDS            GmR (fragment): gentamycin acetyltransferase; aacC1; confers resistance to gentamycin
   3065..3856    +  CDS            SmR: aminoglycoside adenylyltransferase (Murphy, 1985); aadA; confers resistance to spectinomycin and streptomycin
   3949..4537    +  rep_origin     ori: high-copy-number ColE1/pMB1/pBR322/pUC origin of replication
   4720..4812    +  CDS            lacI (fragment): lac repressor; lacI; The lac repressor binds to the lac operator to inhibit transcription in E. coli. This inhibition can be relieved by adding lactose or isopropyl-β-D-thiogalactopyranoside (IPTG).
   4867..4894    -  terminator     rrnB T2 terminator: transcription terminator T2 from the E. coli rrnB gene
   5026..5069    +  terminator     rrnB T1 terminator: Escherichia coli rrnB; transcription terminator T1 from the E. coli rrnB gene
   5116..35      -  CDS            lacZα (fragment) (across the origin): LacZα fragment of β-galactosidase; lacZ fragment
