>Addgene plasmid #136373 | pYPQ141-ZmUbi-RZ-Aa1.2 | addgene full sequence | sequence record 271512 | Addgene NGS Result
TTTCCCAGTCACGACGTTGTAAAACGACGGCCAGTCTTAAGCTCGGGCCCAATAATGATTTTATTTTGAC
TGATAGTGACCTGTTCGTTGCAACAAATTGATGAGCAATGCTTTTTTATAATGCCAACTTTGTATACAAA
AGTTGCCCCATGGCGTTCCCTCTAGAGAGATAATGAGCATTGCATGTCTAAGTTATAAAAAATTACCACA
TATTTTTTTTGTCACACTTGTTTGAAGTGCAGTTTATCTATCTTTATACATATATTTAAACTTTACTCTA
CGAATAATATAATCTATAGTACTACAATAATATCAGTGTTTTAGAGAATCATATAAATGAACAGTTAGAC
ATGGTCTAAAGGACAATTGAGTATTTTGACAACAGGACTCTACAGTTTTATCTTTTTAGTGTGCATGTGT
TCTCCTTTTTTTTTGCAAATAGCTTCACCTATATAATACTTCATCCATTTTATTAGTACATCCATTTAGG
GTTTAGGGTTAATGGTTTTTATAGACTAATTTTTTTAGTACATCTATTTTATTCTATTTTAGCCTCTAAA
TTAAGAAAACTAAAACTCTATTTTAGTTTTTTTATTTAATAATTTAGATATAAAATAGAATAAAATAAAG
TGACTAAAAATTAAACAAATACCCTTTAAGAAATTAAAAAAACTAAGGAAACATTTTTCTTGTTTCGAGT
AGATAATGCCAGCCTGTTAAACGCCGTCGACGAGTCTAACGGACACCAACCAGCGAACCAGCAGCGTCGC
GTCGGGCCAAGCGAAGCAGACGGCACGGCATCTCTGTCGCTGCCTCTGGACCCCTCTCGAGAGTTCCGCT
CCACCGTTGGACTTGCTCCGCTGTCGGCATCCAGAAATTGCGTGGCGGAGCGGCAGACGTGAGCCGGCAC
GGCAGGCGGCCTCCTCCTCCTCTCACGGCACCGGCAGCTACGGGGGATTCCTTTCCCACCGCTCCTTCGC
TTTCCCTTCCTCGCCCGCCGTAATAAATAGACACCCCCTCCACACCCTCTTTCCCCAACCTCGTGTTGTT
CGGAGCGCACACACACACAACCAGATCTCCCCCAAATCCACCCGTCGGCACCTCCGCTTCAAGGTACGCC
GCTCGTCCTCCCCCCCCCCCCCCTCTCTACCTTCTCTAGATCGGCGTTCCGGTCCATGGTTAGGGCCCGG
TAGTTCTACTTCTGTTCATGTTTGTGTTAGATCCGTGTTTGTGTTAGATCCGTGCTGCTAGCGTTCGTAC
ACGGATGCGACCTGTACGTCAGACACGTTCTGATTGCTAACTTGCCAGTGTTTCTCTTTGGGGAATCCTG
GGATGGCTCTAGCCGTTCCGCAGACGGGATCGATTTCATGATTTTTTTTGTTTCGTTGCATAGGGTTTGG
TTTGCCCTTTTCCTTTATTTCAATATATGCCGTGCACTTGTTTGTCGGGTCATCTTTTCATGCTTTTTTT
TGTCTTGGTTGTGATGATGTGGTCTGGTTGGGCGGTCGTTCTAGATCGGAGTAGAATTAATTCTGTTTCA
AACTACCTGGTGGATTTATTAATTTTGGATCTGTATGTGTGTGCCATACATATTCATAGTTACGAATTGA
AGATGATGGATGGAAATATCGATCTAGGATAGGTATACATGTTGATGCGGGTTTTACTGATGCATATACA
GAGATGCTTTTTGTTCGCTTGGTTGTGATGATGTGGTGTGGTTGGGCGGTCGTTCATTCGTTCTAGATCG
GAGTAGAATACTGTTTCAAACTACCTGGTGTATTTATTAATTTTGGAACTGTATGTGTGTGTCATACATC
TTCATAGTTACGAGTTTAAGATGGATGGAAATATCGATCTAGGATAGGTATACATGTTGATGTGGGTTTT
ACTGATGCATATACATGATGGCATATGCAGCATCTATTCATATGCTCTAACCTTGAGTACCTATCTATTA
TAATAAACAAGTATGTTTTATAATTATTTTGATCTTGATATACTTGGATGATGGCATATGCAGCAGCTAT
ATGTGGATTTTTTTAGCCCTGCCTTCATACGCTATTTATTTGCTTGGTACTGTTTCTTTTGTCGATGCTC
ACCCTGTTGTTTGGTGTTACTTCTGCAGGGATCCAAATCTCTGATGAGTCCGTGAGGACGAAACGAGTAA
GCTCGTCAGATTTCTGTCTAAAGGACAGAATTTTTCAACGGGTGTGCCAATGGCCACTTTCCAGGTGGCA
AAGCCCGTTGAACTTCTCAAAAAGAACGCTCGCTCAGTGTTCTGACGTCGGATCACTGAGCGAGCGATCT
GAGAAGTGGCACGAGACGGAGCTCAGTCTGACCGCGGCGTCTCTGGCCGGCATGGTCCCAGCCTCCTCGC
TGGCGCCGGCTGGGCAACATGCTTCGGCATGGCGAATGGGACGGTACCCGGCCGGAATTCGACCCAGCTT
TCTTGTACAAAGTTGGCATTATAAAAAATAATTGCTCATCAATTTGTTGCAACGAACAGGTCACTATCAG
TCAAAATAAAATCATTATTTGCCATCCAGCTGATATCCCCTATAGTGAGTCGTATTACATGGTCATAGCA
TCCCCTATAGTGAGTCGTATTACATGGTCATAGCTGTTTCCTGGCAGCTCTGGCCCGTGTCTCAAAATCT
CTGATGTTACATTGCACAAGATAAAAATATATCATCATGCCTCCTCTGGACCAGCCAGGACAGAAATGCC
TCGACTTCGCTGCTACCCAAGGTTGCCGGGTGACGCACACCGTGGAAACGGATGAAGGCACGAACCCAGT
GGACATAAGCCTGTTCGGTTCGTAAGCTGTAATGCAAGTAGCGTATGCGCTCACGCAACTGGTCCAGAAC
CTTGACCGAACGCAGCGGTGGTAACGGCGCAGTGGCGGTTTTCATGGCTTGTTATGACTGTTTTTTTGGG
GTACAGTCTATGCCTCGGGCATCCAAGCAGCAAGCGCGTTACGCCGTGGGTCGATGTTTGATGTTATGGA
GCAGCAACGATGTTACGCAGCAGGGCAGTCGCCCTAAAACAAAGTTAAACATTATGAGGGAAGCGGTGAT
CGCCGAAGTATCGACTCAACTATCAGAGGTAGTTGGCGTCATCGAGCGCCATCTCGAACCGACGTTGCTG
GCCGTACATTTGTACGGCTCCGCAGTGGATGGCGGCCTGAAGCCACACAGTGATATTGATTTGCTGGTTA
CGGTGACCGTAAGGCTTGATGAAACAACGCGGCGAGCTTTGATCAACGACCTTTTGGAAACTTCGGCTTC
CCCTGGAGAGAGCGAGATTCTCCGCGCTGTAGAAGTCACCATTGTTGTGCACGACGACATCATTCCGTGG
CGTTATCCAGCTAAGCGCGAACTGCAATTTGGAGAATGGCAGCGCAATGACATTCTTGCAGGTATCTTCG
AGCCAGCCACGATCGACATTGATCTGGCTATCTTGCTGACAAAAGCAAGAGAACATAGCGTTGCCTTGGT
AGGTCCAGCGGCGGAGGAACTCTTTGATCCGGTTCCTGAACAGGATCTATTTGAGGCGCTAAATGAAACC
TTAACGCTATGGAACTCGCCGCCCGACTGGGCTGGCGATGAGCGAAATGTAGTGCTTACGTTGTCCCGCA
TTTGGTACAGCGCAGTAACCGGCAAAATCGCGCCGAAGGATGTCGCTGCCGACTGGGCAATGGAGCGCCT
GCCGGCCCAGTATCAGCCCGTCATACTTGAAGCTAGACAGGCTTATCTTGGACAAGAAGAAGATCGCTTG
GCCTCGCGCGCAGATCAGTTGGAAGAATTTGTCCACTACGTGAAAGGCGAGATCACCAAGGTAGTCGGCA
AATAACCCTCGAGCCACCCATGACCAAAATCCCTTAACGTGAGTTACGCGTCGTTCCACTGAGCGTCAGA
CCCCGTAGAAAAGATCAAAGGATCTTCTTGAGATCCTTTTTTTCTGCGCGTAATCTGCTGCTTGCAAACA
AAAAAACCACCGCTACCAGCGGTGGTTTGTTTGCCGGATCAAGAGCTACCAACTCTTTTTCCGAAGGTAA
CTGGCTTCAGCAGAGCGCAGATACCAAATACTGTTCTTCTAGTGTAGCCGTAGTTAGGCCACCACTTCAA
GAACTCTGTAGCACCGCCTACATACCTCGCTCTGCTAATCCTGTTACCAGTGGCTGCTGCCAGTGGCGAT
AAGTCGTGTCTTACCGGGTTGGACTCAAGACGATAGTTACCGGATAAGGCGCAGCGGTCGGGCTGAACGG
GGGGTTCGTGCACACAGCCCAGCTTGGAGCGAACGACCTACACCGAACTGAGATACCTACAGCGTGAGCT
ATGAGAAAGCGCCACGCTTCCCGAAGGGAGAAAGGCGGACAGGTATCCGGTAAGCGGCAGGGTCGGAACA
GGAGAGCGCACGAGGGAGCTTCCAGGGGGAAACGCCTGGTATCTTTATAGTCCTGTCGGGTTTCGCCACC
TCTGACTTGAGCGTCGATTTTTGTGATGCTCGTCAGGGGGGCGGAGCCTATGGAAAAACGCCAGCAACGC
GGCCTTTTTACGGTTCCTGGCCTTTTGCTGGCCTTTTGCTCACATGTTCTTTCCTGCGTTATCCCCTGAT
TCTGTGGATAACCGTATTACCGCCTTTGAGTGAGCTGATACCGCTCGCCGCAGCCGAACGACCGAGCGCA
GCGAGTCAGTGAGCGAGGAAGCGGAAGAGCGCCCAATACGCAAACCGCCTCTCCCCGCGCGTTGGCCGAT
TCATTAATGCAGCTGGCACGACAGGTTTCCCGACTGGAAAGCGGGCAGTGAGCGCAACGCAATTAATACG
CGTACCGCGAGCCAGGAAGAGTTTGTAGAAACGCAAAAAGGCCATCCGTCAGGATGGCCTTCTGCTTAGT
TTGATGCCTGGCAGTTTATGGCGGGCGTCCTGCCCGCCACCCTCCGGGCCGTTGCTTCACAACGTTCAAA
TCCGCTCCCGGCGGATTTGTCCTACTCAGGAGAGCGTTCACCGACAAACAACAGATAAAACGAAAGGCCC
AGTCTTCCGACTGAGCCTTTCGTTTTATTTGATGCCTGGCAGTTCCCTACTCTCGCGTTAACGCTTGCAT
GGATGT
Features (pLannotate 1.2.2; 15 found; start..end, strand, type, name):
     51..134     +  protein_bind   attL1 (fragment): mutant version of attL; recombination site for the Gateway® LR reaction LR Clonase™
    125..145     +  protein_bind   attB5: mutant version of attB; core recombination site for the Gateway® BP reaction BP Clonase™
    166..2128    +  promoter       Ubi promoter: maize polyubiquitin gene promoter
   2140..2164    +  misc_RNA       sTRSV HHRz (fragment): hammerhead ribozyme from the tobacco ringspot virus satellite RNA (Khvorova et al., 2003)
   2442..2541    -  protein_bind   attL2: mutant version of attL; recombination site for the Gateway® LR reaction LR Clonase™
   2559..2577    -  promoter       T7 promoter: promoter for bacteriophage T7 RNA polymerase
   2594..2612    -  promoter       T7 promoter: promoter for bacteriophage T7 RNA polymerase
   2802..2825    +  promoter       Pc promoter (fragment): intI1 (promoter lies within the coding sequence); class 1 integron promoter
   3001..3057    +  CDS            GmR (fragment): gentamycin acetyltransferase; aacC1; confers resistance to gentamycin
   3064..3855    +  CDS            SmR: aminoglycoside adenylyltransferase (Murphy, 1985); aadA; confers resistance to spectinomycin and streptomycin
   3948..4536    +  rep_origin     ori: high-copy-number ColE1/pMB1/pBR322/pUC origin of replication
   4719..4811    +  CDS            lacI (fragment): lac repressor; lacI; The lac repressor binds to the lac operator to inhibit transcription in E. coli. This inhibition can be relieved by adding lactose or isopropyl-β-D-thiogalactopyranoside (IPTG).
   4866..4893    -  terminator     rrnB T2 terminator: transcription terminator T2 from the E. coli rrnB gene
   5025..5068    +  terminator     rrnB T1 terminator: Escherichia coli rrnB; transcription terminator T1 from the E. coli rrnB gene
   5115..35      -  CDS            lacZα (fragment) (across the origin): LacZα fragment of β-galactosidase; lacZ fragment
