[The description below was written by a language model from this plasmid's Addgene catalogue record and pLannotate feature annotations shown in this document.]
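Description:
pYPQ141-ZmUbi-RZ-Aa1.2 is a Gateway entry clone of about 5.1 kb for expressing a single guide RNA for AaCas12b in plants. It is derived from pYPQ141-ZmUbi-RZ-Lb and is deposited as an empty backbone, meaning no target-specific spacer has been installed. It replicates in E. coli from a high-copy ColE1/pUC-type origin and is selected with spectinomycin through the aadA aminoglycoside adenylyltransferase gene. That gene sits downstream of a class 1 integron Pc promoter fragment and a short remnant of a gentamicin resistance gene. Other annotated backbone elements are rrnB T1 and T2 terminators, two T7 promoter copies just outside the cassette, and small lacI and lacZα fragments.

The payload lies between an attL5 site and an attL2 site. In the sequencing-derived record the first site is annotated as an attL1 fragment overlapping attB5; the depositor record calls it attL5. The two records differ by one nucleotide in length and are otherwise equivalent. Inside the att sites, the maize polyubiquitin (ZmUbi) promoter, a Pol II promoter, is followed immediately by a hammerhead ribozyme fragment. The region of roughly 280 bp between this ribozyme and attL2 is not annotated. According to the catalogue entry it should hold sgRNA scaffold version 1.2, adopted from earlier work on Cas12b in mammalian cells, together with the remaining processing elements, but the record does not state how the spacer cloning site or any downstream ribozyme or terminator is arranged. Ribozyme self-cleavage trims the Pol II transcript to release a guide RNA with defined ends. The attL5/attL2 pairing suits multisite LR recombination, which would combine this guide module with other entry clones in a destination vector for Cas12b-based plant genome engineering.
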