Addgene plasmid #136373: pYPQ141-ZmUbi-RZ-Aa1.2
Purpose: (Empty Backbone) Gateway entry clone for AaCas12b sgRNA expression under ZmUbi promoter with ribozyme processing; sgRNA scaffold 1.2 is used
Depositing lab: Yiping Qi. Depositing organization: University of Maryland, College Park. Publication: CRISPR-Cas12b enables efficient plant genome engineering. Ming M, Ren Q, Pan C, He Y, Zhang Y, Liu S, Zhong Z, Wang J, Malzahn AA, Wu J, Zheng X, Zhang Y, Qi Y. Nat Plants. 2020 Mar;6(3):202-208. doi: 10.1038/s41477-020-0614-6. Epub 2020 Mar 9. PubMed 32170285.
Backbone
  Vector backbone: pYPQ141-ZmUbi-RZ-Lb
  Vector type: Plant Expression, CRISPR
Growth in bacteria
  Bacterial resistance: Spectinomycin, 50 μg/mL
  Growth temperature: 37°C
  Growth strain: DH5alpha
  Copy number: High Copy
Terms and licenses: Academic/Nonprofit Terms; Industry Terms: Not Available to Industry
Depositor comments: sgRNA scaffold is from: Teng, F., Cui, T., Feng, G. et al. Repurposing CRISPR-Cas12b for mammalian genome engineering. Cell Discov 4, 63 (2018) doi:10.1038/s41421-018-0069-4
How to cite: pYPQ141-ZmUbi-RZ-Aa1.2 was a gift from Yiping Qi (Addgene plasmid # 136373 ; http://n2t.net/addgene:136373 ; RRID:Addgene_136373)
